>Addgene plasmid #144362 | TFORF0949 | addgene full sequence | sequence record 352991 | Addgene NGS Result
GGCTCCGGTGCCCGTCAGTGGGCAGAGCGCACATCGCCCACAGTCCCCGAGAAGTTGGGGGGAGGGGTCG
GCAATTGAACCGGTGCCTAGAGAAGGTGGCGCGGGGTAAACTGGGAAAGTGATGTCGTGTACTGGCTCCG
CCTTTTTCCCGAGGGTGGGGGAGAACCGTATATAAGTGCAGTAGTCGCCGTGAACGTTCTTTTTCGCAAC
GGGTTTGCCGCCAGAACACAGGTAAGTGCCGTGTGTGGTTCCCGCGGGCCTGGCCTCTTTACGGGTTATG
GCCCTTGCGTGCCTTGAATTACTTCCACCTGGCTGCAGTACGTGATTCTTGATCCCGAGCTTCGGGTTGG
AAGTGGGTGGGAGAGTTCGAGGCCTTGCGCTTAAGGAGCCCCTTCGCCTCGTGCTTGAGTTGAGGCCTGG
CCTGGGCGCTGGGGCCGCCGCGTGCGAATCTGGTGGCACCTTCGCGCCTGTCTCGCTGCTTTCGATAAGT
CTCTAGCCATTTAAAATTTTTGATGACCTGCTGCGACGCTTTTTTTCTGGCAAGATAGTCTTGTAAATGC
GGGCCAAGATCTGCACACTGGTATTTCGGTTTTTGGGGCCGCGGGCGGCGACGGGGCCCGTGCGTCCCAG
CGCACATGTTCGGCGAGGCGGGGCCTGCGAGCGCGGCCACCGAGAATCGGACGGGGGTAGTCTCAAGCTG
GCCGGCCTGCTCTGGTGCCTGGCCTCGCGCCGCCGTGTATCGCCCCGCCCTGGGCGGCAAGGCTGGCCCG
GTCGGCACCAGTTGCGTGAGCGGAAAGATGGCCGCTTCCCGGCCCTGCTGCAGGGAGCTCAAAATGGAGG
ACGCGGCGCTCGGGAGAGCGGGCGGGTGAGTCACCCACACAAAGGAAAAGGGCCTTTCCGTCCTCAGCCG
TCGCTTCATGTGACTCCACGGAGTACCGGGCGCCGTCCAGGCACCTCGATTAGTTCTCGAGCTTTTGGAG
TACGTCGTCTTTAGGTTGGGGGGAGGGGTTTTATGCGATGGAGTTTCCCCACACTGAGTGGGTGGAGACT
GAAGTTAGGCCAGCTTGGCACTTGATGTAATTCTCCTTGGAATTTGCCCTTTTTGAGTTTGGATCTTGGT
TCATTCTCAAGCCTCAGACAGTGGTTCAAAGTTTTTTTCTTCCATTTCAGGTGTCGTGAGGCTAGCACCG
CCACCATGTGCCTGGCTGGGTGCACACCCCGCAAGGCGGCGGCGCCAGGACGCGGAGCGCTCCCCAGAGC
CCGGCTGCCTCGCACAGCTCCCGCGGCTGCGACCATGTTCCAGCCCGCGGCCAAGCGCGGCTTTACCATA
GAGTCCTTGGTGGCCAAGGACGGCGGCACCGGCGGGGGCACTGGCGGCGGGGGCGCGGGCTCCCATCTCC
TGGCGGCGGCCGCCTCCGAGGAACCGCTCCGGCCCACGGCGCTCAACTACCCTCACCCCAGCGCGGCCGA
GGCGGCCTTCGTGAGTGGCTTCCCTGCCGCGGCCGCCGCGGGCGCGGGCCGCTCGCTCTACGGTGGGCCC
GAGCTCGTGTTCCCCGAGGCCATGAACCACCCCGCGCTGACCGTGCATCCGGCGCACCAGCTGGGCGCCT
CCCCGCTGCAGCCCCCGCACTCCTTCTTCGGCGCCCAGCACCGGGACCCTCTCCATTTCTACCCCTGGGT
CCTGCGGAACCGCTTCTTCGGCCACCGCTTCCAGGCCAGCGACGTGCCCCAGGACGGGCTGCTTCTGCAC
GGCCCCTTCGCACGCAAGCCCAAGCGGATCCGCACGGCCTTCTCGCCCTCGCAGCTGCTGCGGCTGGAGC
GCGCCTTCGAGAAGAACCACTACGTGGTGGGCGCCGAGCGGAAGCAGCTGGCCGGCAGTCTCAGCCTCTC
CGAGACGCAGGTGAAGGTGTGGTTCCAGAACCGGAGGACAAAGTACAAACGGCAGAAGCTGGAGGAGGAA
GGGCCTGAGTCCGAGCAGAAGAAGAAGGGCTCCCATCACATCAACCGGTGGCGCATTGCCACGAAGCAGG
CCAATGGGGAGGACATCGATGTCACCTCCAATGACTAGTAATGAACTAGTCCGTAACTTGAAAGTATTTC
GATTTCTTGGCTTTATATATCTTGTGGAAAGGACGAGGCAATTGCGGCGCTATCACCTAAACGCGTTAAG
TCGACAATCAACCTCTGGATTACAAAATTTGTGAAAGATTGACTGGTATTCTTAACTATGTTGCTCCTTT
TACGCTATGTGGATACGCTGCTTTAATGCCTTTGTATCATGCTATTGCTTCCCGTATGGCTTTCATTTTC
TCCTCCTTGTATAAATCCTGGTTGCTGTCTCTTTATGAGGAGTTGTGGCCCGTTGTCAGGCAACGTGGCG
TGGTGTGCACTGTGTTTGCTGACGCAACCCCCACTGGTTGGGGCATTGCCACCACCTGTCAGCTCCTTTC
CGGGACTTTCGCTTTCCCCCTCCCTATTGCCACGGCGGAACTCATCGCCGCCTGCCTTGCCCGCTGCTGG
ACAGGGGCTCGGCTGTTGGGCACTGACAATTCCGTGGTGTTGTCGGGGAAATCATCGTCCTTTCCTTGGC
TGCTCGCCTGTGTTGCCACCTGGATTCTGCGCGGGACGTCCTTCTGCTACGTCCCTTCGGCCCTCAATCC
AGCGGACCTTCCTTCCCGCGGCCTGCTGCCGGCTCTGCGGCCTCTTCCGCGTCTTCGCCTTCGCCCTCAG
ACGAGTCGGATCTCCCTTTGGGCCGCCTCCCCGCGTCGACTTTAAGACCAATGACTTACAAGGCAGCTGT
AGATCTTAGCCACTTTTTAAAAGAAAAGGGGGGACTGGAAGGGCTAATTCACTCCCAACGAAGACAAGAT
CTGCTTTTTGCTTGTACTGGGTCTCTCTGGTTAGACCAGATCTGAGCCTGGGAGCTCTCTGGCTAACTAG
GGAACCCACTGCTTAAGCCTCAATAAAGCTTGCCTTGAGTGCTTCAAGTAGTGTGTGCCCGTCTGTTGTG
TGACTCTGGTAACTAGAGATCCCTCAGACCCTTTTAGTCAGTGTGGAAAATCTCTAGCAGTACGTATAGT
AGTTCATGTCATCTTATTATTCAGTATTTATAACTTGCAAAGAAATGAATATCAGAGAGTGAGAGGAACT
TGTTTATTGCAGCTTATAATGGTTACAAATAAAGCAATAGCATCACAAATTTCACAAATAAAGCATTTTT
TTCACTGCATTCTAGTTGTGGTTTGTCCAAACTCATCAATGTATCTTATCATGTCTGGCTCTAGCTATCC
CGCCCCTAACTCCGCCCATCCCGCCCCTAACTCCGCCCAGTTCCGCCCATTCTCCGCCCCATGGCTGACT
AATTTTTTTTATTTATGCAGAGGCCGAGGCCGCCTCGGCCTCTGAGCTATTCCAGAAGTAGTGAGGAGGC
TTTTTTGGAGGCCTAGGGACGTACCCAATTCGCCCTATAGTGAGTCGTATTACGCGCGCTCACTGGCCGT
CGTTTTACAACGTCGTGACTGGGAAAACCCTGGCGTTACCCAACTTAATCGCCTTGCAGCACATCCCCCT
TTCGCCAGCTGGCGTAATAGCGAAGAGGCCCGCACCGATCGCCCTTCCCAACAGTTGCGCAGCCTGAATG
GCGAATGGG
[124 nt withheld, positions 3650-3773]
C
[91 nt withheld, positions 3775-3865]
A
[49 nt withheld, positions 3867-3915]
CCTTTGACGTTGGAGTCCACGTTCTTT
[37 nt withheld, positions 3943-3979]
ACCCTATCTCGGTCTATTCTTTTGATTTATAAGGGATTTTGCCGATTTCGGCCTATTGGTTAAAAAATGA
GCTGATTTAACAAAAATTTAACGCGAATTTTAACAAAATATTAACGCTTACAATTTAGGTGGCACTTTTC
GGGGAAATGTGCGCGGAACCCCTATTTGTTTATTTTTCTAAATACATTCAAATATGTATCCGCTCATGAG
ACAATAACCCTGATAAATGCTTCAATAATATTGAAAAAGGAAGAGTATGAGTATTCAACATTTCCGTGTC
GCCCTTATTCCCTTTTTTGCGGCATTTTGCCTTCCTGTTTTTGCTCACCCAGAAACGCTGGTGAAAGTAA
AAGATGCTGAAGATCAGTTGGGTGCACGAGTGGGTTACATCGAACTGGATCTCAACAGCGGTAAGATCCT
TGAGAGTTTTCGCCCCGAAGAACGTTTTCCAATGATGAGCACTTTTAAAGTTCTGCTATGTGGCGCGGTA
TTATCCCGTATTGACGCCGGGCAAGAGCAACTCGGTCGCCGCATACACTATTCTCAGAATGACTTGGTTG
AGTACTCACCAGTCACAGAAAAGCATCTTACGGATGGCATGACAGTAAGAGAATTATGCAGTGCTGCCAT
AACCATGAGTGATAACACTGCGGCCAACTTACTTCTGACAACGATCGGAGGACCGAAGGAGCTAACCGCT
TTTTTGCACAACATGGGGGATCATGTAACTCGCCTTGATCGTTGGGAACCGGAGCTGAATGAAGCCATAC
CAAACGACGAGCGTGACACCACGATGCCTGTAGCAATGGCAACAACGTTGCGCAAACTATTAACTGGCGA
ACTACTTACTCTAGCTTCCCGGCAACAATTAATAGACTGGATGGAGGCGGATAAAGTTGCAGGACCACTT
CTGCGCTCGGCCCTTCCGGCTGGCTGGTTTATTGCTGATAAATCTGGAGCCGGTGAGCGTGGGTCTCGCG
GTATCATTGCAGCACTGGGGCCAGATGGTAAGCCCTCCCGTATCGTAGTTATCTACACGACGGGGAGTCA
GGCAACTATGGATGAACGAAATAGACAGATCGCTGAGATAGGTGCCTCACTGATTAAGCATTGGTAACTG
TCAGACCAAGTTTACTCATATATACTTTAGATTGATTTAAAACTTCATTTTTAATTTAAAAGGATCTAGG
TGAAGATCCTTTTTGATAATCTCATGACCAAAATCCCTTAACGTGAGTTTTCGTTCCACTGAGCGTCAGA
CCCCGTAGAAAAGATCAAAGGATCTTCTTGAGATCCTTTTTTTCTGCGCGTAATCTGCTGCTTGCAAACA
AAAAAACCACCGCTACCAGCGGTGGTTTGTTTGCCGGATCAAGAGCTACCAACTCTTTTTCCGAAGGTAA
CTGGCTTCAGCAGAGCGCAGATACCAAATACTGTTCTTCTAGTGTAGCCGTAGTTAGGCCACCACTTCAA
GAACTCTGTAGCACCGCCTACATACCTCGCTCTGCTAATCCTGTTACCAGTGGCTGCTGCCAGTGGCGAT
AAGTCGTGTCTTACCGGGTTGGACTCAAGACGATAGTTACCGGATAAGGCGCAGCGGTCGGGCTGAACGG
GGGGTTCGTGCACACAGCCCAGCTTGGAGCGAACGACCTACACCGAACTGAGATACCTACAGCGTGAGCT
ATGAGAAAGCGCCACGCTTCCCGAAGGGAGAAAGGCGGACAGGTATCCGGTAAGCGGCAGGGTCGGAACA
GGAGAGCGCACGAGGGAGCTTCCAGGGGGAAACGCCTGGTATCTTTATAGTCCTGTCGGGTTTCGCCACC
TCTGACTTGAGCGTCGATTTTTGTGATGCTCGTCAGGGGGGCGGAGCCTATGGAAAAACGCCAGCAACGC
GGCCTTTTTACGGTTCCTGGCCTTTTGCTGGCCTTTTGCTCACATGTTCTTTCCTGCGTTATCCCCTGAT
TCTGTGGATAACCGTATTACCGCCTTTGAGTGAGCTGATACCGCTCGCCGCAGCCGAACGACCGAGCGCA
GCGAGTCAGTGAGCGAGGAAGCGGAAGAGCGCCCAATACGCAAACCGCCTCTCCCCGCGCGTTGGCCGAT
TCATTAATGCAGCTGGCACGACAGGTTTCCCGACTGGAAAGCGGGCAGTGAGCGCAACGCAATTAATGTG
AGTTAGCTCACTCATTAGGCACCCCAGGCTTTACACTTTATGCTTCCGGCTCGTATGTTGTGTGGAATTG
TGAGCGGATAACAATTTCACACAGGAAACAGCTATGACCATGATTACGCCAAGCGCGCAATTAACCCTCA
CTAAAGGGAACAAAAGCTGGAGCTGCAAGCTTAATGTAGTCTTATGCAATACTCTTGTAGTCTTGCAACA
TGGTAACGATGAGTTAGCAACATGCCTTACAAGGAGAGAAAAAGCACCGTGCATGCCGATTGGTGGAAGT
AAGGTGGTACGATCGTGCCTTATTAGGAAGGCAACAGACGGGTCTGACATGGATTGGACGAACCACTGAA
TTGCCGCATTGCAGAGATATTGTATTTAAGTGCCTAGCTCGATACATAAACGGGTCTCTCTGGTTAGACC
AGATCTGAGCCTGGGAGCTCTCTGGCTAACTAGGGAACCCACTGCTTAAGCCTCAATAAAGCTTGCCTTG
AGTGCTTCAAGTAGTGTGTGCCCGTCTGTTGTGTGACTCTGGTAACTAGAGATCCCTCAGACCCTTTTAG
TCAGTGTGGAAAATCTCTAGCAGTGGCGCCCGAACAGGGACTTGAAAGCGAAAGGGAAACCAGAGGAGCT
CTCTCGACGCAGGACTCGGCTTGCTGAAGCGCGCACGGCAAGAGGCGAGGGGCGGCGACTGGTGAGTACG
CCAAAAATTTTGACTAGCGGAGGCTAGAAGGAGAGAGATGGGTGCGAGAGCGTCAGTATTAAGCGGGGGA
GAATTAGATCGCGATGGGAAAAAATTCGGTTAAGGCCAGGGGGAAAGAAAAAATATAAATTAAAACATAT
AGTATGGGCAAGCAGGGAGCTAGAACGATTCGCAGTTAATCCTGGCCTGTTAGAAACATCAGAAGGCTGT
AGACAAATACTGGGACAGCTACAACCATCCCTTCAGACAGGATCAGAAGAACTTAGATCATTATATAATA
CAGTAGCAACCCTCTATTGTGTGCATCAAAGGATAGAGATAAAAGACACCAAGGAAGCTTTAGACAAGAT
AGAGGAAGAGCAAAACAAAAGTAAGACCACCGCACAGCAAGCGGCCGCTGATCTTCAGACCTGGAGGAGG
AGATATGAGGGACAATTGGAGAAGTGAATTATATAAATATAAAGTAGTAAAAATTGAACCATTAGGAGTA
GCACCCACCAAGGCAAAGAGAAGAGTGGTGCAGAGAGAAAAAAGAGCAGTGGGAATAGGAGCTTTGTTCC
TTGGGTTCTTGGGAGCAGCAGGAAGCACTATGGGCGCAGCGTCAATGACGCTGACGGTACAGGCCAGACA
ATTATTGTCTGGTATAGTGCAGCAGCAGAACAATTTGCTGAGGGCTATTGAGGCGCAACAGCATCTGTTG
CAACTCACAGTCTGGGGCATCAAGCAGCTCCAGGCAAGAATCCTGGCTGTGGAAAGATACCTAAAGGATC
AACAGCTCCTGGGGATTTGGGGTTGCTCTGGAAAACTCATTTGCACCACTGCTGTGCCTTGGAATGCTAG
TTGGAGTAATAAATCTCTGGAACAGATTTGGAATCACACGACCTGGATGGAGTGGGACAGAGAAATTAAC
AATTACACAAGCTTAATACACTCCTTAATTGAAGAATCGCAAAACCAGCAAGAAAAGAATGAACAAGAAT
TATTGGAATTAGATAAATGGGCAAGTTTGTGGAATTGGTTTAACATAACAAATTGGCTGTGGTATATAAA
ATTATTCATAATGATAGTAGGAGGCTTGGTAGGTTTAAGAATAGTTTTTGCTGTACTTTCTATAGTGAAT
AGAGTTAGGCAGGGATATTCACCATTATCGTTTCAGACCCACCTCCCAACCCCGAGGGGACCCATGCATT
GCATCTCAATTAGTCAGCAACCAGGTGTGGAAAGTCCCCAGGCTCCCCAGCAGGCAGAAGTATGCAAAGC
ATGCGTCTCAATTAGTCAGCAACCATAGTCCCGCCCCTAACTCCGCCCATCCCGCCCCTAACTCCGCCCA
GTTCCGCCCATTCTCCGCCCCATGGCTGACTAATTTTTTTTATTTATGCAGAGGCCGAGGCCGCCTCGGC
CTCTGAGCTATTCCAGAAGTAGTGAGGAGGCTTTTTTGGAGGCCTAGGCTTTTGCAAAAAGCTTTCTAGA
GGTACCACCGGAGCTTACCATGACCGAGTACAAGCCCACGGTGCGCCTCGCCACCCGCGACGACGTCCCC
AGGGCCGTACGCACCCTCGCCGCCGCGTTCGCCGACTACCCCGCCACGCGCCACACCGTCGATCCGGACC
GCCACATCGAGCGGGTCACCGAGCTGCAAGAACTCTTCCTCACGCGCGTCGGGCTCGACATCGGCAAGGT
GTGGGTCGCGGACGACGGCGCCGCCGTGGCGGTCTGGACCACGCCGGAGAGCGTCGAAGCGGGGGCGGTG
TTCGCCGAGATCGGCCCGCGCATGGCCGAGTTGAGCGGTTCCCGGCTGGCCGCGCAGCAACAGATGGAAG
GCCTCCTGGCGCCGCACCGGCCCAAGGAGCCCGCGTGGTTCCTGGCCACCGTCGGCGTCTCGCCCGACCA
CCAGGGCAAGGGTCTGGGCAGCGCCGTCGTGCTCCCCGGAGTGGAGGCGGCCGAGCGCGCCGGGGTGCCC
GCCTTCCTGGAGACCTCCGCGCCCCGCAACCTCCCCTTCTACGAGCGGCTCGGCTTCACCGTCACCGCCG
ACGTCGAGGTGCCCGAAGGACCGCGCACCTGGTGCATGACCCGCAAGCCCGGTGCCAGTTAACGAATTCT
AGATCTTGAGACAAATGGCAGTATTCATCCACAATTTTAAAAGAAAAGGGGGGATTGGGGGGTACAGTGC
AGGGGAAAGAATAGTAGACATAATAGCAACAGACATACAAACTAAAGAATTACAAAAACAAATTACAAAA
ATTCAAAATTTTCGGGTTTATTACAGGGACAGCAGAGATCCACTTTGGCGCCGGCTCGAGGCCTGCAGGT
GCAAAGATGGATAAAGTTTTAAACAGAGAGGAATCTTTGCAGCTAATGGACCTTCTAGGTCTTGAAAGGA
GTGGGAATT
Features (pLannotate 1.2.2; 31 found; start..end, strand, type, name):
      1..1179    +  promoter       EF-1α promoter: strong constitutive promoter for human elongation factor EF-1α
   1196..2065    +  CDS            EMX1: EMX1_HUMAN - Experimental evidence at protein level: Swiss-Prot protein existence level 1. Transcription factor, which in cooperation with EMX2, acts to generate the boundary between the roof and archipallium in the developing brain. May function in combinations with OTX1/2 to specify cell fates in the developing central nervous system. From Homo sapiens (Human).
   2081..2134    +  promoter       U6 promoter (fragment): RNA polymerase III promoter for human U6 snRNA
   2176..2764    +  misc_feature   WPRE: woodchuck hepatitis virus posttranscriptional regulatory element
   2815..2834    +  misc_feature   cPPT/CTS (fragment): central polypurine tract and central termination sequence of HIV-1
   2836..3069    +  LTR            3' LTR (ΔU3): self-inactivating 3' long terminal repeat (LTR) from HIV-1
   3147..3268    +  polyA_signal   SV40 poly(A) signal: SV40 polyadenylation signal
   3308..3443    +  rep_origin     SV40 ori: SV40 origin of replication
   3464..3482    -  promoter       T7 promoter: promoter for bacteriophage T7 RNA polymerase
   3490..3645    +  CDS            lacZα (fragment): LacZα fragment of β-galactosidase; lacZ fragment
   3650..4078    +  rep_origin     f1 ori (sequence partly withheld): f1 bacteriophage origin of replication; arrow indicates direction of (+) strand synthesis
   4131..4235    +  promoter       AmpR promoter: bla
   4236..5096    +  CDS            AmpR: β-lactamase; bla; confers resistance to ampicillin, carbenicillin, and related antibiotics
   5267..5855    +  rep_origin     ori: high-copy-number ColE1/pMB1/pBR322/pUC origin of replication
   6038..6130    +  CDS            lacI (fragment): lac repressor; lacI; The lac repressor binds to the lac operator to inhibit transcription in E. coli. This inhibition can be relieved by adding lactose or isopropyl-β-D-thiogalactopyranoside (IPTG).
   6143..6164    +  protein_bind   CAP binding site: CAP binding activates transcription in the presence of cAMP. E. coli catabolite activator protein
   6179..6209    +  promoter       lac promoter: promoter for the E. coli lac operon
   6217..6233    +  protein_bind   lac operator: The lac repressor binds to the lac operator to inhibit transcription in E. coli. This inhibition can be relieved by adding lactose or isopropyl-β-D-thiogalactopyranoside (IPTG). lac repressor encoded by lacI
   6278..6296    +  promoter       T3 promoter: promoter for bacteriophage T3 RNA polymerase
   6324..6550    +  promoter       RSV promoter: Rous sarcoma virus enhancer/promoter
   6551..6731    +  LTR            5' LTR (truncated): truncated 5' long terminal repeat (LTR) from HIV-1
   6778..6903    +  misc_feature   HIV-1 Ψ: packaging signal of human immunodeficiency virus type 1
   6887..7250    +  CDS            HIV-1 gag (fragment): gag protein from human immunodeficiency virus 1; gag
   7396..7629    +  misc_feature   RRE: The Rev response element (RRE) of HIV-1 allows for Rev-dependent mRNA export from the nucleus to the cytoplasm.
   8006..8032    +  CDS            Rev (fragment): human immunodeficiency virus 1 (HIV-1) Rev protein; rev; enhances nuclear export of unspliced and incompletely spliced viral mRNAs
   8039..8062    +  promoter       SV40 promoter (fragment): SV40 early promoter
   8063..8134    +  promoter       SV40 promoter (fragment): SV40 enhancer and early promoter
   8158..8293    +  rep_origin     SV40 ori: SV40 origin of replication
   8339..8935    +  CDS            PuroR (fragment): puromycin N-acetyltransferase; pac from Streptomyces; confers resistance to puromycin
   8984..9101    +  misc_feature   cPPT/CTS: central polypurine tract and central termination sequence of HIV-1
   9166..9232    +  CDS            small t antigen (fragment): SV40 (simian virus 40) small t antigen
