[The description below was written by a language model from this plasmid's Addgene catalogue record and pLannotate feature annotations shown in this document.]
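Description:
TFORF0949 is a third-generation-style, self-inactivating HIV-1 lentiviral expression plasmid built on the pLX_TRC317 backbone and carrying the human transcription factor EMX1, a homeobox protein involved in patterning and cell-fate specification in the developing brain. It belongs to a large barcoded collection of transcription factor ORFs designed for pooled overexpression screens. In bacteria it is maintained through a high-copy ColE1/pUC origin and selected with ampicillin via the β-lactamase gene. An f1 origin and remnants of a lac/lacZα cloning region with T7 and T3 promoters are also present in the backbone. The depositor notes that the plasmid can recombine, which is consistent with its repeated LTR sequences.

The viral transcript is driven by an RSV promoter fused to a truncated 5' LTR, followed by the Ψ packaging signal, a gag fragment and the RRE for Rev-dependent nuclear export. It ends in a ΔU3 3' LTR that inactivates LTR promoter activity after integration, with an SV40 poly(A) signal downstream. Within the provirus, an SV40 early promoter drives puromycin N-acetyltransferase for selection of transduced mammalian cells. A cPPT/CTS follows it, and then the EF-1α promoter drives constitutive expression of the EMX1 ORF. A WPRE downstream of the ORF enhances transcript stability and expression. The catalogue describes a unique 24-bp barcode that allows the transcription factor to be identified by sequencing in pooled experiments. The barcode is not annotated in the feature table, so its exact position is not recorded, though a short U6-derived fragment lies between the ORF and the WPRE. The ORF itself was synthesized commercially. Typical use is packaging into lentivirus to overexpress EMX1 in directed differentiation or cell-fate screens.
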