Addgene plasmid #144362: TFORF0949
Purpose: Lentiviral vector for overexpressing transcription factor ORFs with unique 24-bp barcodes. Barcodes facilitate identification of transcription factors in pooled screens.
Depositing lab: Feng Zhang. Depositing organization: Broad Institute. Publication: A transcription factor atlas of directed differentiation. Joung J, Ma S, Tay T, Geiger-Schuller KR, Kirchgatterer PC, Verdine VK, Guo B, Arias-Garcia MA, Allen WE, Singh A, Kuksenko O, Abudayyeh OO, Gootenberg JS, Fu Z, Macrae RK, Buenrostro JD, Regev A, Zhang F. Cell. 2023 Jan 5;186(1):209-229.e26. doi: 10.1016/j.cell.2022.11.026. PubMed 36608654.
Backbone
  Vector backbone: pLX_TRC317
  Backbone manufacturer: Broad Institute Genetic Perturbation Platform
  Backbone size w/o insert (bp): 8264
  Vector type: Mammalian Expression, Lentiviral
  Selectable markers: Puromycin
Growth in bacteria
  Bacterial resistance: Ampicillin, 100 μg/mL
  Growth temperature: 37°C
  Growth strain: NEB Stable
  Copy number: High Copy
Gene/Insert
  Gene/Insert name: EMX1
  Species: H. sapiens (human)
  Insert size (bp): 974
  Entrez Gene: EMX1
  Promoter: EF1a
  Cloning method: Unknown
  Sequencing primers: 5′ GGGTGGAGACTGAAGTTAGGCCAG; 3′ CACATAGCGTAAAAGGAGCAACATAG
Terms and licenses: Academic/Nonprofit Terms; Industry Terms: Not Available to Industry
Depositor comments: NM_004097,ENST00000258106 . The transcription factor ORF portion of this plasmid was synthesized by Genewiz. Please test multiple small colonies in case of plasmid recombination. To make this collection available in a timely manner, a portion of this collection was not fully sequenced by Addgene. If an Addgene verified full plasmid sequence is not available, please contact us prior to placing an order to request the full sequence.
How to cite: TFORF0949 was a gift from Feng Zhang (Addgene plasmid # 144362 ; http://n2t.net/addgene:144362 ; RRID:Addgene_144362)
