>Addgene plasmid #144362 | TFORF0949 | depositor partial sequence | sequence record 285201 | Insert
ACCGCCACCATGTGCCTGGCTGGGTGCACACCCCGCAAGGCGGCGGCGCCAGGACGCGGAGCGCTCCCCA
GAGCCCGGCTGCCTCGCACAGCTCCCGCGGCTGCGACCATGTTCCAGCCCGCGGCCAAGCGCGGCTTTAC
CATAGAGTCCTTGGTGGCCAAGGACGGCGGCACCGGCGGGGGCACTGGCGGCGGGGGCGCGGGCTCCCAT
CTCCTGGCGGCGGCCGCCTCCGAGGAACCGCTCCGGCCCACGGCGCTCAACTACCCTCACCCCAGCGCGG
CCGAGGCGGCCTTCGTGAGTGGCTTCCCTGCCGCGGCCGCCGCGGGCGCGGGCCGCTCGCTCTACGGTGG
GCCCGAGCTCGTGTTCCCCGAGGCCATGAACCACCCCGCGCTGACCGTGCATCCGGCGCACCAGCTGGGC
GCCTCCCCGCTGCAGCCCCCGCACTCCTTCTTCGGCGCCCAGCACCGGGACCCTCTCCATTTCTACCCCT
GGGTCCTGCGGAACCGCTTCTTCGGCCACCGCTTCCAGGCCAGCGACGTGCCCCAGGACGGGCTGCTTCT
GCACGGCCCCTTCGCACGCAAGCCCAAGCGGATCCGCACGGCCTTCTCGCCCTCGCAGCTGCTGCGGCTG
GAGCGCGCCTTCGAGAAGAACCACTACGTGGTGGGCGCCGAGCGGAAGCAGCTGGCCGGCAGTCTCAGCC
TCTCCGAGACGCAGGTGAAGGTGTGGTTCCAGAACCGGAGGACAAAGTACAAACGGCAGAAGCTGGAGGA
GGAAGGGCCTGAGTCCGAGCAGAAGAAGAAGGGCTCCCATCACATCAACCGGTGGCGCATTGCCACGAAG
CAGGCCAATGGGGAGGACATCGATGTCACCTCCAATGACTAGTAATGAACTAGTCCGTAACTTGAAAGTA
TTTCGATTTCTTGGCTTTATATATCTTGTGGAAAGGACGAGGCAATTGCGGCGCTATCACCTAA
