>Addgene plasmid #144362 | TFORF0949 | depositor partial sequence | sequence record 285202 | Barcode
GGCAATTGCGGCGCTATCACCTAA
